Addgene plasmid #28176: GFP-Nucleolin
Depositing lab: Michael Kastan. Publication: Regulation of p53 translation and induction after DNA damage by ribosomal protein L26 and nucleolin. Takagi M, Absalon MJ, McLure KG, Kastan MB. Cell. 2005 Oct 7. 123(1):49-63. 10.1016/j.cell.2005.07.034 PubMed 16213212.
Backbone
  Vector backbone: pEGFPC1
  Backbone manufacturer: Clontech
  Backbone size w/o insert (bp): 4700
  Vector type: Mammalian Expression
  Selectable markers: Neomycin (select with G418)
Growth in bacteria
  Bacterial resistance: Kanamycin, 50 μg/mL
  Growth temperature: 37°C
  Growth strain: DH5alpha
  Copy number: High Copy
Gene/Insert
  Gene/Insert name: Nucleolin
  Species: H. sapiens (human)
  Insert size (bp): 2100
  Entrez Gene: NCL (a.k.a. C23, Nsr1)
  Tag / fusion protein: GFP (N terminal on backbone)
  Cloning method: Restriction Enzyme; 5′ cloning site KpnI (not destroyed); 3′ cloning site BamHI (not destroyed)
  Sequencing primers: 5′ EGFP-C; 3′ SV40-pA-R
Resource information
  A portion of this plasmid was derived from a plasmid made by: France Carrier
Terms and licenses: Academic/Nonprofit Terms; Industry Terms: Not Available to Industry
Depositor comments: There are a few mutations (K132R, K141E, & K142E and G680S) in the nucleolin but they are not thought to affect function.
How to cite: GFP-Nucleolin was a gift from Michael Kastan (Addgene plasmid # 28176 ; http://n2t.net/addgene:28176 ; RRID:Addgene_28176)
