[The description below was written by a language model from this plasmid's Addgene catalogue record and pLannotate feature annotations shown in this document.]
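Description:
GFP-Nucleolin is a mammalian expression plasmid built on the Clontech pEGFP-C1 backbone. It carries human nucleolin (NCL, also known as C23) fused in frame to the C-terminus of EGFP, so the fluorescent tag sits at the N-terminus of the protein. The roughly 2.1 kb nucleolin coding sequence was inserted between the KpnI and BamHI sites of the multiple cloning site, and both sites were retained. The fusion is transcribed from the human cytomegalovirus immediate-early enhancer and promoter and terminated by SV40 polyadenylation signals downstream of the insert. The full sequenced construct is just under 7 kb. The depositor notes several amino-acid substitutions in the nucleolin sequence (K132R, K141E, K142E and G680S) that are not thought to affect function.

The plasmid replicates in E. coli at high copy from a pUC-type ColE1 origin, and it also contains an f1 phage origin. A single Tn5 aminoglycoside phosphotransferase gene (NeoR/KanR) provides both selections. A bacterial bla promoter drives it for kanamycin selection in bacteria. The SV40 enhancer/early promoter, paired with an HSV TK polyadenylation signal, drives it for G418 selection of stably transfected mammalian cells. The short large T antigen, ble and bGH poly(A) fragments in the annotation appear to be partial matches to backbone sequence rather than functional elements.

Nucleolin is a major nucleolar protein involved in pre-rRNA transcription and ribosome assembly. This construct allows constitutive overexpression and live or fixed-cell visualisation of the tagged protein. The associated publication concerns regulation of p53 translation after DNA damage by ribosomal protein L26 and nucleolin.
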