Features (pLannotate 1.2.2; 16 found; start..end, strand, type, name):
     68..371     +  enhancer       CMV enhancer: human cytomegalovirus immediate early enhancer
    372..575     +  promoter       CMV promoter: human cytomegalovirus (CMV) immediate early promoter
    620..1336    +  CDS            EGFP: EGFP is a basic (constitutively fluorescent) green fluorescent protein published in 1996, derived from Aequorea victoria. It is reported to be a rapidly-maturing weak dimer with moderate acid sensitivity.
   1338..1360    +  misc_feature   MCS (fragment): multiple cloning site
   1367..3496    +  CDS            NCL: NUCL_HUMAN - Experimental evidence at protein level: Swiss-Prot protein existence level 1. Nucleolin is the major nucleolar protein of growing eukaryotic cells. It is found associated with intranucleolar chromatin and pre-ribosomal particles. It induces chromatin decondensation by binding to histone H1. It is thought to play a role in pre-rRNA transcription and ribosome assembly. May play a role in the process of transcriptional elongation. Binds RNA oligonucleotides with 5'-UUAGGG- 3' repeats more tightly than the telomeric single-stranded DNA 5'- TTAGGG-3' repeats. From Homo sapiens (Human).
   3523..3657    +  polyA_signal   SV40 poly(A) signal: SV40 polyadenylation signal
   3675..3759    +  CDS            large T antigen (fragment): large T antigen from SV40 (simian virus 40)
   3782..3903    +  polyA_signal   SV40 poly(A) signal: SV40 polyadenylation signal
   3937..4365    -  rep_origin     f1 ori (sequence partly withheld): f1 bacteriophage origin of replication; arrow indicates direction of (+) strand synthesis
   4392..4496    +  promoter       AmpR promoter: bla
   4498..4855    +  promoter       SV40 promoter: SV40 enhancer and early promoter
   4890..5684    +  CDS            NeoR/KanR: aminoglycoside phosphotransferase from Tn5; aph(3')-II (or nptII); confers resistance to neomycin, kanamycin, and G418 (Geneticin®)
   5705..5857    +  CDS            ble (fragment): BLE_KLEPN - Experimental evidence at protein level: Swiss-Prot protein existence level 1. Binding protein with a strong affinity to the bleomycin family of antibiotics. Binds to CL990; an antimitotic-antibiotic compound. From Klebsiella pneumoniae.
   5916..5963    +  polyA_signal   HSV TK poly(A) signal: herpes simplex virus thymidine kinase polyadenylation signal (Cole and Stacy, 1985)
   6054..6070    -  polyA_signal   bGH poly(A) signal (fragment): bovine growth hormone polyadenylation signal
   6292..6880    +  rep_origin     ori: high-copy-number ColE1/pMB1/pBR322/pUC origin of replication
>Addgene plasmid #28176 | GFP-Nucleolin | addgene full sequence | sequence record 222825 | Addgene NGS Result
CATGCATTAGTTATTAATAGTAATCAATTACGGGGTCATTAGTTCATAGCCCATATATGGAGTTCCGCGT
TACATAACTTACGGTAAATGGCCCGCCTGGCTGACCGCCCAACGACCCCCGCCCATTGACGTCAATAATG
ACGTATGTTCCCATAGTAACGCCAATAGGGACTTTCCATTGACGTCAATGGGTGGAGTATTTACGGTAAA
CTGCCCACTTGGCAGTACATCAAGTGTATCATATGCCAAGTACGCCCCCTATTGACGTCAATGACGGTAA
ATGGCCCGCCTGGCATTATGCCCAGTACATGACCTTATGGGACTTTCCTACTTGGCAGTACATCTACGTA
TTAGTCATCGCTATTACCATGGTGATGCGGTTTTGGCAGTACATCAATGGGCGTGGATAGCGGTTTGACT
CACGGGGATTTCCAAGTCTCCACCCCATTGACGTCAATGGGAGTTTGTTTTGGCACCAAAATCAACGGGA
CTTTCCAAAATGTCGTAACAACTCCGCCCCATTGACGCAAATGGGCGGTAGGCGTGTACGGTGGGAGGTC
TATATAAGCAGAGCTGGTTTAGTGAACCGTCAGATCCGCTAGCGCTACCGGTCGCCACCATGGTGAGCAA
GGGCGAGGAGCTGTTCACCGGGGTGGTGCCCATCCTGGTCGAGCTGGACGGCGACGTAAACGGCCACAAG
TTCAGCGTGTCCGGCGAGGGCGAGGGCGATGCCACCTACGGCAAGCTGACCCTGAAGTTCATCTGCACCA
CCGGCAAGCTGCCCGTGCCCTGGCCCACCCTCGTGACCACCCTGACCTACGGCGTGCAGTGCTTCAGCCG
CTACCCCGACCACATGAAGCAGCACGACTTCTTCAAGTCCGCCATGCCCGAAGGCTACGTCCAGGAGCGC
ACCATCTTCTTCAAGGACGACGGCAACTACAAGACCCGCGCCGAGGTGAAGTTCGAGGGCGACACCCTGG
TGAACCGCATCGAGCTGAAGGGCATCGACTTCAAGGAGGACGGCAACATCCTGGGGCACAAGCTGGAGTA
CAACTACAACAGCCACAACGTCTATATCATGGCCGACAAGCAGAAGAACGGCATCAAGGTGAACTTCAAG
ATCCGCCACAACATCGAGGACGGCAGCGTGCAGCTCGCCGACCACTACCAGCAGAACACCCCCATCGGCG
ACGGCCCCGTGCTGCTGCCCGACAACCACTACCTGAGCACCCAGTCCGCCCTGAGCAAAGACCCCAACGA
GAAGCGCGATCACATGGTCCTGCTGGAGTTCGTGACCGCCGCCGGGATCACTCTCGGCATGGACGAGCTG
TACAAGTACTCAGATCTCGAGCTCAAGCTTGGTACCATGGTGAAGCTCGCGAAGGCAGGTAAAAATCAAG
GTGACCCCAAGAAAATGGCTCCTCCTCCAAAGGAGGTAGAAGAAGATAGTGAAGATGAGGAAATGTCAGA
AGATGAAGAAGATGATAGCAGTGGAGAAGAGGTCGTCATACCTCAGAAGAAAGGCAAGAAGGCTGCTGCA
ACCTCAGCAAAGAAGGTGGTCGTTTCCCCAACAAAAAAGGTTGCAGTTGCCACACCAGCCAAGAAAGCAG
CTGTCACTCCAGGCAAAAAGGCAGCAGCAACACCTGCCAAGAAGACAGTTACACCAGCCAAAGCAGTTAC
CACACCTGGCAAGAAGGGAGCCACACCAGGCAAAGCATTGGTAGCAACTCCTGGTAAGAAGGGTGCTGCC
ATCCCAGCCAGGGGGGCAAAGAATGGCAAGAATGCCGAGGAGGAAGACAGTGATGAAGAGGAGGATGATG
ACAGTGAGGAGGATGAGGAGGATGACGAGGACGAGGATGAGGATGAAGATGAAATTGAACCAGCAGCGAT
GAAAGCAGCAGCTGCTGCCCCTGCCTCAGAGGATGAGGACGATGAGGATGACGAAGATGATGAGGATGAC
GATGACGATGAGGAAGATGACTCTGAAGAAGAAGCTATGGAGACTACACCAGCCAAAGGAAAGAAAGCTG
CAAAAGTTGTTCCTGTGAAAGCCAAGAACGTGGCTGAGGATGAAGATGAAGAAGAGGATGATGAGGACGA
GGATGACGACGACGACGAAGATGATGAAGATGATGATGATGAAGATGATGAGGAGGAGGAAGAAGAGGAG
GAGGAAGAGCCTGTCAAAGAAGCACCTGGAAAACGAAAGAAGGAAATGGCCAAACAGAAAGCAGCTCCTG
AAGCCAAGAAACAGAAAGTGGAAGGCACAGAACCGACTACGGCTTTCAATCTCTTTGTTGGAAACCTAAA
CTTTAACAAATCTGCTCCTGAATTAAAAACTGGTATCAGCGATGTTTTTGCTAAAAATGATCTTGCTGTT
GTGGATGTCAGAATTGGTATGACTAGGAAATTTGGTTATGTGGATTTTGAATCTGCTGAAGACCTGGAGA
AAGCGTTGGAACTCACTGGTTTGAAAGTCTTTGGCAATGAAATTAAACTAGAGAAACCAAAAGGAAAAGA
CAGTAAGAAAGAGCGAGATGCGAGAACACTTTTGGCTAAAAATCTCCCTTACAAAGTCACTCAGGATGAA
TTGAAAGAAGTGTTTGAAGATGCTGCGGAGATCAGATTAGTCAGCAAGGATGGGAAAAGTAAAGGGATTG
CTTATATTGAATTTAAGACAGAAGCTGATGCAGAGAAAACCTTTGAAGAAAAGCAGGGAACAGAGATCGA
TGGGCGATCTATTTCCCTGTACTATACTGGAGAGAAAGGTCAAAATCAAGACTATAGAGGTGGAAAGAAT
AGCACTTGGAGTGGTGAATCAAAAACTCTGGTTTTAAGCAACCTCTCCTACAGTGCAACAGAAGAAACTC
TTCAGGAAGTATTTGAGAAAGCAACTTTTATCAAAGTACCCCAGAACCAAAATGGCAAATCTAAAGGGTA
TGCATTTATAGAGTTTGCTTCATTCGAAGACGCTAAAGAAGCTTTAAATTCCTGTAATAAAAGGGAAATT
GAGGGCAGAGCAATCAGGCTGGAGTTGCAAGGACCCAGGGGATCACCTAATGCCAGAAGCCAGCCATCCA
AAACTCTGTTTGTCAAAGGCCTGTCTGAGGATACCACTGAAGAGACATTAAAGGAGTCATTTGACGGCTC
CGTTCGGGCTAGGATAGTTACTGACCGGGAAACTGGGTCCTCCAAAGGGTTTGGTTTTGTAGACTTCAAC
AGTGAGGAGGATGCCAAAGCTGCCAAGGAGGCCATGGAAGACGGTGAAATTGATGGAAATAAAGTTACCT
TGGACTGGGCCAAACCTAAGGGTGAAGGTGGCTTCGGGGGTCGTGGTGGAGGCAGAGGCGGCTTTGGAGG
ACGAGGTGGTGGTAGAGGAGGCCGAGGAGGATTTGGTGGCAGAAGCCGGGGAGGCTTTGGAGGGCGAGGA
GGCTTCCGAGGAGGCAGAGGAGGAGGAGGTGACCACAAGCCACAAGGAAAGAAGACGAAGTTTGAATAGC
TCGAGCATGCATCTAGAGGATCAACTTGTTTATTGCAGCTTATAATGGTTACAAATAAAGCAATAGCATC
ACAAATTTCACAAATAAAGCATTTTTTTCACTGCATTCTAGTTGTGGTTTGTCCAAACTCATCAATGTAT
CTTATCATGTCTGGATCCACCGGATCTAGATAACTGATCATAATCAGCCATACCACATTTGTAGAGGTTT
TACTTGCTTTAAAAAACCTCCCACACCTCCCCCTGAACCTGAAACATAAAATGAATGCAATTGTTGTTGT
TAACTTGTTTATTGCAGCTTATAATGGTTACAAATAAAGCAATAGCATCACAAATTTCACAAATAAAGCA
TTTTTTTCACTGCATTCTAGTTGTGGTTTGTCCAAACTCATCAATGTATCTTAACGCGTAAATTGTAAGC
GTTAATATTTTGTTAAAATTCGCGTTAAATTTTTGTTAAATCAGCTCATTTTTTAACCAATAGGCCGAAA
TCGGCAAAATCCCTTATAAATCAAAAGAATAGACCGAGATAGGGT
[37 nt withheld, positions 4036-4072]
AAAGAACGTGGACTCCAACGTCAAAGG
[49 nt withheld, positions 4100-4148]
T
[91 nt withheld, positions 4150-4240]
G
[124 nt withheld, positions 4242-4365]
CAGGTGGCACTTTTCGGGGAAATGTGCGCGGAACCCCTATTTGTTTATTTTTCTAAATACATTCAAATAT
GTATCCGCTCATGAGACAATAACCCTGATAAATGCTTCAATAATATTGAAAAAGGAAGAGTCCTGAGGCG
GAAAGAACCAGCTGTGGAATGTGTGTCAGTTAGGGTGTGGAAAGTCCCCAGGCTCCCCAGCAGGCAGAAG
TATGCAAAGCATGCATCTCAATTAGTCAGCAACCAGGTGTGGAAAGTCCCCAGGCTCCCCAGCAGGCAGA
AGTATGCAAAGCATGCATCTCAATTAGTCAGCAACCATAGTCCCGCCCCTAACTCCGCCCATCCCGCCCC
TAACTCCGCCCAGTTCCGCCCATTCTCCGCCCCATGGCTGACTAATTTTTTTTATTTATGCAGAGGCCGA
GGCCGCCTCGGCCTCTGAGCTATTCCAGAAGTAGTGAGGAGGCTTTTTTGGAGGCCTAGGCTTTTGCAAA
GATCGATCAAGAGACAGGATGAGGATCGTTTCGCATGATTGAACAAGATGGATTGCACGCAGGTTCTCCG
GCCGCTTGGGTGGAGAGGCTATTCGGCTATGACTGGGCACAACAGACAATCGGCTGCTCTGATGCCGCCG
TGTTCCGGCTGTCAGCGCAGGGGCGCCCGGTTCTTTTTGTCAAGACCGACCTGTCCGGTGCCCTGAATGA
ACTGCAAGACGAGGCAGCGCGGCTATCGTGGCTGGCCACGACGGGCGTTCCTTGCGCAGCTGTGCTCGAC
GTTGTCACTGAAGCGGGAAGGGACTGGCTGCTATTGGGCGAAGTGCCGGGGCAGGATCTCCTGTCATCTC
ACCTTGCTCCTGCCGAGAAAGTATCCATCATGGCTGATGCAATGCGGCGGCTGCATACGCTTGATCCGGC
TACCTGCCCATTCGACCACCAAGCGAAACATCGCATCGAGCGAGCACGTACTCGGATGGAAGCCGGTCTT
GTCGATCAGGATGATCTGGACGAAGAGCATCAGGGGCTCGCGCCAGCCGAACTGTTCGCCAGGCTCAAGG
CGAGCATGCCCGACGGCGAGGATCTCGTCGTGACCCATGGCGATGCCTGCTTGCCGAATATCATGGTGGA
AAATGGCCGCTTTTCTGGATTCATCGACTGTGGCCGGCTGGGTGTGGCGGACCGCTATCAGGACATAGCG
TTGGCTACCCGTGATATTGCTGAAGAGCTTGGCGGCGAATGGGCTGACCGCTTCCTCGTGCTTTACGGTA
TCGCCGCTCCCGATTCGCAGCGCATCGCCTTCTATCGCCTTCTTGACGAGTTCTTCTGAGCGGGACTCTG
GGGTTCGAAATGACCGACCAAGCGACGCCCAACCTGCCATCACGAGATTTCGATTCCACCGCCGCCTTCT
ATGAAAGGTTGGGCTTCGGAATCGTTTTCCGGGACGCCGGCTGGATGATCCTCCAGCGCGGGGATCTCAT
GCTGGAGTTCTTCGCCCACCCTAGGGGGAGGCTAACTGAAACACGGAAGGAGACAATACCGGAAGGAACC
CGCGCTATGACGGCAATAAAAAGACAGAATAAAACGCACGGTGTTGGGTCGTTTGTTCATAAACGCGGGG
TTCGGTCCCAGGGCTGGCACTCTGTCGATACCCCACCGAGACCCCATTGGGGCCAATACGCCCGCGTTTC
TTCCTTTTCCCCACCCCACCCCCCAAGTTCGGGTGAAGGCCCAGGGCTCGCAGCCAACGTCGGGGCGGCA
GGCCCTGCCATAGCCTCAGGTTACTCATATATACTTTAGATTGATTTAAAACTTCATTTTTAATTTAAAA
GGATCTAGGTGAAGATCCTTTTTGATAATCTCATGACCAAAATCCCTTAACGTGAGTTTTCGTTCCACTG
AGCGTCAGACCCCGTAGAAAAGATCAAAGGATCTTCTTGAGATCCTTTTTTTCTGCGCGTAATCTGCTGC
TTGCAAACAAAAAAACCACCGCTACCAGCGGTGGTTTGTTTGCCGGATCAAGAGCTACCAACTCTTTTTC
CGAAGGTAACTGGCTTCAGCAGAGCGCAGATACCAAATACTGTTCTTCTAGTGTAGCCGTAGTTAGGCCA
CCACTTCAAGAACTCTGTAGCACCGCCTACATACCTCGCTCTGCTAATCCTGTTACCAGTGGCTGCTGCC
AGTGGCGATAAGTCGTGTCTTACCGGGTTGGACTCAAGACGATAGTTACCGGATAAGGCGCAGCGGTCGG
GCTGAACGGGGGGTTCGTGCACACAGCCCAGCTTGGAGCGAACGACCTACACCGAACTGAGATACCTACA
GCGTGAGCTATGAGAAAGCGCCACGCTTCCCGAAGGGAGAAAGGCGGACAGGTATCCGGTAAGCGGCAGG
GTCGGAACAGGAGAGCGCACGAGGGAGCTTCCAGGGGGAAACGCCTGGTATCTTTATAGTCCTGTCGGGT
TTCGCCACCTCTGACTTGAGCGTCGATTTTTGTGATGCTCGTCAGGGGGGCGGAGCCTATGGAAAAACGC
CAGCAACGCGGCCTTTTTACGGTTCCTGGCCTTTTGCTGGCCTTTTGCTCACATGTTCTTTCCTGCGTTA
TCCCCTGATTCTGTGGATAACCGTATTACCGC
