>Addgene plasmid #28176 | GFP-Nucleolin | addgene partial sequence | sequence record 106177 | EGFP-C 5'-CATGGTCCTGCTGGAGTTCGTG-3'
CTCTCGGCATGGACGAGCTGTACAAGTACTCAGATCTCGAGCTCAAGCTTGGTACCATGGTGAAGCTCGC
GAAGGCAGGTAAAAATCAAGGTGACCCCAAGAAAATGGCTCCTCCTCCAAAGGAGGTAGAAGAAGATAGT
GAAGATGAGGAAATGTCAGAAGATGAAGAAGATGATAGCAGTGGAGAAGAGGTCGTCATACCTCAGAAGA
AAGGCAAGAAGGCTGCTGCAACCTCAGCAAAGAAGGTGGTCGTTTCCCCAACAAAAAAGGTTGCAGTTGC
CACACCAGCCAAGAAAGCAGCTGTCACTCCAGGCAAAAAGGCAGCAGCAACACCTGCCAAGAAGACAGTT
ACACCAGCCAAAGCAGTTACCACACCTGGCAAGAAGGGAGCCACACCAGGCAAAGCATTGGTAGCAACTC
CTGGTAAGAAGGGTGCTGCCATCCCAGCCAGGGGGGCAAAGAATGGCAAGAATGCCGAGGAGGAAGACAG
TGATGAAGAGGAGGATGATGACAGTGAGGAGGATGAGGAGGATGACGAGGACGAGGATGAGGATGAAGAT
GAAATTGAACCAGCAGCGATGAAAGCAGCAGCTGCTGCCCCTGCCTCAGAGGATGAGGACGATGAGGATG
ACGAAGATGATGAGGATGACGATGACGATGAGGAAGATGACTCTGAAGAAGAAGCTATGGAGACTACACC
AGCCAAAGGAAAGAAAGCTGCAAAAGTTGTTCCTGTGAAAGCCAAGAACGTGGCTGAGGATGAAGATGAA
GAAGAGGATGATGAGGACGAGGATGACGACGACGACGAAGATGATGAAGATGATGATGATGAAGATGATG
AGGAGGAGGAAGAAGAGGAGGAGGAAGAGCCTGTCAAAGAAGCACCTGGAAAACGAAAGAAGGAAATGGC
CAAACAGAAAGCAGCTCCTGAAGCCAAGAAACAGAAAGTGGAAGGCACAGAACCGACTACGGCTTTCAAT
CTCTTTGTTGGAAACCTAAACTTTAACAAATCTGCTCCTGAATTAAAAACTG
