>Addgene plasmid #28176 | GFP-Nucleolin | addgene partial sequence | sequence record 106178 | SV40pA-R 5'-GAAATTTGTGATGCTATTGC-3'
CTTAGGTTTGGCCCAGTCCAAGGTAACTTTATTTCCATCAATTTCACCGTCTTCCATGGCCTCCTTGGCA
GCTTTGGCATCCTCCTCACTGTTGAAGTCTACAAAACCAAACCCTTTGGAGGACCCAGTTTCCCGGTCAG
TAACTATCCTAGCCCGAACGGAGCCGTCAAATGACTCCTTTAATGTCTCTTCAGTGGTATCCTCAGACAG
GCCTTTGACAAACAGAGTTTTGGATGGCTGGCTTCTGGCATTAGGTGATCCCCTGGGTCCTTGCAACTCC
AGCCTGATTGCTCTGCCCTCAATTTCCCTTTTATTACAGGAATTTAAAGCTTCTTTAGCGTCTTCGAATG
AAGCAAACTCTATAAATGCATACCCTTTAGATTTGCCATTTTGGTTCTGGGGTACTTTGATAAAAGTTGC
TTTCTCAAATACTTCCTGAAGAGTTTCTTCTGTTGCACTGTAGGAGAGGTTGCTTAAAACCAGAGTTTTT
GATTCACCACTCCAAGTGCTATTCTTTCCACCTCTATAGTCTTGATTTTGACCTTTCTCTCCAGTATAGT
ACAGGGAAATAGATCGCCCATCGATCTCTGTTCCCTGCTTTTCTTCAAAGGTTTTCTCTGCATCAGCTTC
TGTCTTAAATTCAATATAAGCAATCCCTTTACTTTTCCCATCCTTGCTGACTAATCTGATCTCCGCAGCA
TCTTCAAACACTTCTTTCAATTCATCCTGAGTGACTTTGTAAGGGAGATTTTTAGCCAAAAGTGTTCTCG
CATCTC
