>Addgene plasmid #28176 | GFP-Nucleolin | addgene partial sequence | sequence record 106420 | F1ori-F 5'-GTGGACTCTTGTTCCAAACTGG-3'
CCTATCTCGGTCTATTCTTTTGATTTATAAGGGATTTTGCCGATTTCGGCCTATTGGTTAAAAAATGAGC
TGATTTAACAAAAATTTAACGCGAATTTTAACAAAATATTAACGCTTACAATTTACGCGTTAAGATACAT
TGATGAGTTTGGACAAACCACAACTAGAATGCAGTGAAAAAAATGCTTTATTTGTGAAATTTGTGATGCT
ATTGCTTTATTTGTAACCATTATAAGCTGCAATAAACAAGTTAACAACAACAATTGCATTCATTTTATGT
TTCAGGTTCAGGGGGAGGTGTGGGAGGTTTTTTAAAGCAAGTAAAACCTCTACAAATGTGGTATGGCTGA
TTATGATCAGTTATCTAGATCCGGTGGATCCAGACATGATAAGATACATTGATGAGTTTGGACAAACCAC
AACTAGAATGCAGTGAAAAAAATGCTTTATTTGTGAAATTTGTGATGCTATTGCTTTATTTGTAACCATT
ATAAGCTGCAATAAACAAGTTGATCCTCTAGATGCATGCTCGAGCTATTCAAACTTCGTCTTCTTTCCTT
GTGGCTTGTGGTCACCTCCTCCTCCTCTGCCTCCTCGGAAGCCTCCTCGCCCTCCAAAGCCTCCCCGGCT
TCTGCCACCAAATCCTCCTCGGCCTCCTCTACCACCACCTCGTCCTCCAAAGCCGCCTCTGCCTCCACCA
CGACCCCCGAAGCCACCTTCACCCTTAGGTTTGGCCCAGTCCAAGGTAACTTTATTTCCATCAATTTCAC
CGTCTTCCATGGCCTCCTTGGCAGCTTTGGCATCCTCCTCACTGTTGAAGTCTACAAAACCAAACCCTTT
GGAGGACCCAGTTTCCCGGTCAGTAACTATCCTAGCCCGAACGGAGCCGTCAAATGACTCCTTTAATGTC
TCTTCAGTGGTATCCTCAGACAGGCCTTTGACAAACAGAGTTTTGGATGGCTGGCTTCTGGCATTAGGTG
ATCCCCTGGG
